Addgene plasmid #173604: Lenti-sgNcoa6#2/Cre
Purpose: Expresses a Ncoa6-targeting gRNA and Cre-recombinase
Depositing lab: Charles Swanton. Depositing organization: University College London. Publication: A functional taxonomy of tumor suppression in oncogenic KRAS-driven lung cancer. Cai H, Chew SK, Li C, Tsai MK, Andrejka L, Murray CW, Hughes NW, Shuldiner EG, Ashkin EL, Tang R, Hung KL, Chen LC, Lee SYC, Yousefi M, Lin WY, Kunder CA, Cong L, McFarland CD, Petrov DA, Swanton C, Winslow MM. Cancer Discov. 2021 Feb 19. pii: 2159-8290.CD-20-1325. doi: 10.1158/2159-8290.CD-20-1325. PubMed 33608386.
Backbone
  Vector backbone: pLL3.3
  Vector type: Lentiviral, Cre/Lox, CRISPR
Growth in bacteria
  Bacterial resistance: Ampicillin, 100 μg/mL
  Growth temperature: 37°C
  Growth strain: NEB Stable
  Copy number: High Copy
Gene/Insert
  Gene/Insert name: gRNA targeting Ncoa6
  gRNA/shRNA sequence: GATGACATGTTCCCGCCCTG
  Species: M. musculus (mouse)
  Entrez Gene: Ncoa6 (a.k.a. AIB3, ASC-2, ASC2, NRC, Ncoa7, PRIP, RAP250, mKIAA0181)
  Cloning method: Restriction Enzyme; 5′ cloning site unknown (unknown if destroyed); 3′ cloning site unknown (unknown if destroyed)
Terms and licenses: Academic/Nonprofit Terms; Industry Terms: Not Available to Industry
How to cite: Lenti-sgNcoa6#2/Cre was a gift from Charles Swanton (Addgene plasmid # 173604 ; http://n2t.net/addgene:173604 ; RRID:Addgene_173604)
