[The description below was written by a language model from this plasmid's Addgene catalogue record and pLannotate feature annotations shown in this document.]
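Description:
Lenti-sgNcoa6#2/Cre is a 7,759 nt HIV-1-derived lentiviral transfer plasmid built on the pLL3.3 backbone that combines CRISPR guide RNA expression with Cre recombinase delivery. It is maintained in E. coli through a high-copy ColE1/pUC-type origin and selected with ampicillin via the β-lactamase gene and its native promoter. The viral portion begins with a CMV enhancer/promoter fused to a truncated 5' LTR, an arrangement that drives transcription of the viral genomic RNA in packaging cells. This is followed by the Ψ packaging signal with an adjoining gag fragment, the Rev response element for nuclear export of the unspliced genome, and the cPPT/CTS, which aids nuclear import in transduced cells. A second truncated LTR annotation, preceded by a nef-derived fragment, closes the provirus at the 3' end.

Between these viral elements sit two independent expression units. A human U6 RNA polymerase III promoter drives a guide targeting mouse Ncoa6 (the second of a numbered guide set, judging by the name), fused to the Streptococcus pyogenes Cas9 gRNA scaffold. Downstream, the mouse PGK promoter drives Cre recombinase, with a WPRE placed after the coding sequence to enhance transcript stability and expression. The plasmid carries no Cas9 and no mammalian selection marker, so editing depends on Cas9 supplied by the recipient cells or animal. Cre can recombine loxP-flanked alleles in the same transduced cell, coupling Ncoa6 disruption to Cre-dependent allele activation or deletion. The associated publication concerns functional analysis of tumour suppressors in oncogenic KRAS-driven lung cancer, which fits this design, although the record does not specify the recipient model.
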