Features (pLannotate 1.2.2; 21 found; start..end, strand, type, name):
     48..100     -  misc_feature   bom (fragment): basis of mobility region from pBR322
    255..634     +  enhancer       CMV enhancer: human cytomegalovirus immediate early enhancer
    635..834     +  promoter       CMV promoter: human cytomegalovirus (CMV) immediate early promoter
    852..1032    +  LTR            5' LTR (truncated): truncated 5' long terminal repeat (LTR) from HIV-1
   1079..1204    +  misc_feature   HIV-1 Ψ: packaging signal of human immunodeficiency virus type 1
   1188..1526    +  CDS            HIV-1 gag (fragment): gag protein from human immunodeficiency virus 1; gag
   1701..1934    +  misc_feature   RRE: The Rev response element (RRE) of HIV-1 allows for Rev-dependent mRNA export from the nucleus to the cytoplasm.
   2311..2411    +  CDS            Rev (fragment): human immunodeficiency virus 1 (HIV-1) Rev protein; rev; enhances nuclear export of unspliced and incompletely spliced viral mRNAs
   2461..2578    +  misc_feature   cPPT/CTS: central polypurine tract and central termination sequence of HIV-1
   2660..2900    +  promoter       U6 promoter: RNA polymerase III promoter for human U6 snRNA
   2929..3004    +  misc_RNA       gRNA scaffold: guide RNA scaffold for the Streptococcus pyogenes CRISPR/Cas9 system
   3057..3549    +  promoter       PGK promoter: mouse phosphoglycerate kinase 1 promoter
   3579..4609    +  CDS            Cre (fragment): site-specific recombinase Cre is a site-specific recombinase from bacteriophage P1. Recombination occurs at loxP sequences.
   4642..4665    +  misc_feature   MCS (fragment): pBluescript multiple cloning site
   4665..5253    +  misc_feature   WPRE: woodchuck hepatitis virus posttranscriptional regulatory element
   5254..5273    +  misc_feature   MCS (fragment): pBluescript multiple cloning site
   5275..5775    +  CDS            nef (fragment): NEF_HV1LA - Experimental evidence at protein level: Swiss-Prot protein existence level 1. Extracellular Nef protein targets CD4(+) T-lymphocytes for apoptosis by interacting with CXCR4 surface receptors. From Human immunodeficiency virus type 1 group M subtype B (isolate Lai) (HIV-1).
   5782..5962    +  LTR            5' LTR (truncated): truncated 5' long terminal repeat (LTR) from HIV-1
   6024..6612    -  rep_origin     ori: high-copy-number ColE1/pMB1/pBR322/pUC origin of replication
   6783..7643    -  CDS            AmpR: β-lactamase; bla; confers resistance to ampicillin, carbenicillin, and related antibiotics
   7644..7748    -  promoter       AmpR promoter: bla
>Addgene plasmid #173604 | Lenti-sgNcoa6#2/Cre | addgene full sequence | sequence record 363581 | Addgene NGS Result
GAAAAGTGCCACCTGACGTCGACGGATCGGGAGATCTCCCGATCCCCTATGGTGCACTCTCAGTACAATC
TGCTCTGATGCCGCATAGTTAAGCCAGTATCTGCTCCCTGCTTGTGTGTTGGAGGTCGCTGAGTAGTGCG
CGAGCAAAATTTAAGCTACAACAAGGCAAGGCTTGACCGACAATTGCATGAAGAATCTGCTTAGGGTTAG
GCGTTTTGCGCTGCTTCGCGATGTACGGGCCAGATATACGCGTTGACATTGATTATTGACTAGTTATTAA
TAGTAATCAATTACGGGGTCATTAGTTCATAGCCCATATATGGAGTTCCGCGTTACATAACTTACGGTAA
ATGGCCCGCCTGGCTGACCGCCCAACGACCCCCGCCCATTGACGTCAATAATGACGTATGTTCCCATAGT
AACGCCAATAGGGACTTTCCATTGACGTCAATGGGTGGAGTATTTACGGTAAACTGCCCACTTGGCAGTA
CATCAAGTGTATCATATGCCAAGTACGCCCCCTATTGACGTCAATGACGGTAAATGGCCCGCCTGGCATT
ATGCCCAGTACATGACCTTATGGGACTTTCCTACTTGGCAGTACATCTACGTATTAGTCATCGCTATTAC
CATGGTGATGCGGTTTTGGCAGTACATCAATGGGCGTGGATAGCGGTTTGACTCACGGGGATTTCCAAGT
CTCCACCCCATTGACGTCAATGGGAGTTTGTTTTGGCACCAAAATCAACGGGACTTTCCAAAATGTCGTA
ACAACTCCGCCCCATTGACGCAAATGGGCGGTAGGCGTGTACGGTGGGAGGTCTATATAAGCAGCGCGTT
TTGCCTGTACTGGGTCTCTCTGGTTAGACCAGATCTGAGCCTGGGAGCTCTCTGGCTAACTAGGGAACCC
ACTGCTTAAGCCTCAATAAAGCTTGCCTTGAGTGCTTCAAGTAGTGTGTGCCCGTCTGTTGTGTGACTCT
GGTAACTAGAGATCCCTCAGACCCTTTTAGTCAGTGTGGAAAATCTCTAGCAGTGGCGCCCGAACAGGGA
CTTGAAAGCGAAAGGGAAACCAGAGGAGCTCTCTCGACGCAGGACTCGGCTTGCTGAAGCGCGCACGGCA
AGAGGCGAGGGGCGGCGACTGGTGAGTACGCCAAAAATTTTGACTAGCGGAGGCTAGAAGGAGAGAGATG
GGTGCGAGAGCGTCAGTATTAAGCGGGGGAGAATTAGATCGCGATGGGAAAAAATTCGGTTAAGGCCAGG
GGGAAAGAAAAAATATAAATTAAAACATATAGTATGGGCAAGCAGGGAGCTAGAACGATTCGCAGTTAAT
CCTGGCCTGTTAGAAACATCAGAAGGCTGTAGACAAATACTGGGACAGCTACAACCATCCCTTCAGACAG
GATCAGAAGAACTTAGATCATTATATAATACAGTAGCAACCCTCTATTGTGTGCATCAAAGGATAGAGAT
AAAAGACACCAAGGAAGCTTTAGACAAGATAGAGGAAGAGCAAAACAAAAGTAAGACCACCGCACAGCAA
GCGGCCGGCCGCTGATCTTCAGACCTGGAGGAGGAGATATGAGGGACAATTGGAGAAGTGAATTATATAA
ATATAAAGTAGTAAAAATTGAACCATTAGGAGTAGCACCCACCAAGGCAAAGAGAAGAGTGGTGCAGAGA
GAAAAAAGAGCAGTGGGAATAGGAGCTTTGTTCCTTGGGTTCTTGGGAGCAGCAGGAAGCACTATGGGCG
CAGCGTCAATGACGCTGACGGTACAGGCCAGACAATTATTGTCTGGTATAGTGCAGCAGCAGAACAATTT
GCTGAGGGCTATTGAGGCGCAACAGCATCTGTTGCAACTCACAGTCTGGGGCATCAAGCAGCTCCAGGCA
AGAATCCTGGCTGTGGAAAGATACCTAAAGGATCAACAGCTCCTGGGGATTTGGGGTTGCTCTGGAAAAC
TCATTTGCACCACTGCTGTGCCTTGGAATGCTAGTTGGAGTAATAAATCTCTGGAACAGATTTGGAATCA
CACGACCTGGATGGAGTGGGACAGAGAAATTAACAATTACACAAGCTTAATACACTCCTTAATTGAAGAA
TCGCAAAACCAGCAAGAAAAGAATGAACAAGAATTATTGGAATTAGATAAATGGGCAAGTTTGTGGAATT
GGTTTAACATAACAAATTGGCTGTGGTATATAAAATTATTCATAATGATAGTAGGAGGCTTGGTAGGTTT
AAGAATAGTTTTTGCTGTACTTTCTATAGTGAATAGAGTTAGGCAGGGATATTCACCATTATCGTTTCAG
ACCCACCTCCCAACCCCGAGGGGACCCGACAGGCCCGAAGGAATAGAAGAAGAAGGTGGAGAGAGAGACA
GAGACAGATCCATTCGATTAGTGAACGGATCGGCACTGCGTGCGCCAATTCTGCAGACAAATGGCAGTAT
TCATCCACAATTTTAAAAGAAAAGGGGGGATTGGGGGGTACAGTGCAGGGGAAAGAATAGTAGACATAAT
AGCAACAGACATACAAACTAAAGAATTACAAAAACAAATTACAAAAATTCAAAATTTTCGGGTTTATTAC
AGGGACAGCAGAGATCCAGTTTGGTTAGTACCGGGCCCGCTCTAGCCCTGCAGGAACTGTTTAAACTGTG
AGGGCCTATTTCCCATGATTCCTTCATATTTGCATATACGATACAAGGCTGTTAGAGAGATAATTGGAAT
TAATTTGACTGTAAACACAAAGATATTAGTACAAAATACGTGACGTAGAAAGTAATAATTTCTTGGGTAG
TTTGCAGTTTTAAAATTATGTTTTAAAATGGACTATCATATGCTTACCGTAACTTGAAAGTATTTCGATT
TCTTGGCTTTATATATCTTGTGGAAAGGACCAAACACCGATGACATGTTCCCGCCCTGGTTTTAGAGCTA
GAAATAGCAAGTTAAAATAAGGCTAGTCCGTTATCAACTTGAAAAAGTGGCACCGAGTCGGTGCTTTTTT
GTTTGGCGCGCCTATGGCTTAATTAACATGGCGGCCGCATTCTACCGGGTAGGGGAGGCGCTTTTCCCAA
GGCAGTCTGGAGCATGCGCTTTAGCAGCCCCGCTGGGCACTTGGCGCTACACAAGTGGCCTCTGGCCTCG
CACACATTCCACATCCACCGGTAGGCGCCAACCGGCTCCGTTCTTTGGTGGCCCCTTCGCGCCACCTTCT
ACTCCTCCCCTAGTCAGGAAGTTCCCCCCCGCCCCGCAGCTCGCGTCGTGCAGGACGTGACAAATGGAAG
TAGCACGTCTCACTAGTCTCGTGCAGATGGACAGCACCGCTGAGCAATGGAAGCGGGTAGGCCTTTGGGG
CAGCGGCCAATAGCAGCTTTGCTCCTTCGCTTTCTGGGCTCAGAGGCTGGGAAGGGGTGGGTCCGGGGGC
GGGCTCAGGGGCGGGCTCAGGGGCGGGGCGGGCGCCCGAAGGTCCTCCGGAGGCCCGGCATTCTGCACGC
TTCAAAAGCGCACGTCTGCCGCGCTGTTCTCCTCTTCCTCATCTCCGGGACCCGGGATGCCCAAGAAGAA
GAGGAAGGTGTCCAATTTACTGACCGTACACCAAAATTTGCCTGCATTACCGGTCGATGCAACGAGTGAT
GAGGTTCGCAAGAACCTGATGGACATGTTCAGGGATCGCCAGGCGTTTTCTGAGCATACCTGGAAAATGC
TTCTGTCCGTTTGCCGGTCGTGGGCGGCATGGTGCAAGTTGAATAACCGGAAATGGTTTCCCGCAGAACC
TGAAGATGTTCGCGATTATCTTCTATATCTTCAGGCGCGCGGTCTGGCAGTAAAAACTATCCAGCAACAT
TTGGGCCAGCTAAACATGCTTCATCGTCGGTCCGGGCTGCCACGACCAAGTGACAGCAATGCTGTTTCAC
TGGTTATGCGGCGGATCCGAAAAGAAAACGTTGATGCCGGTGAACGTGCAAAACAGGCTCTAGCGTTCGA
ACGCACTGATTTCGACCAGGTTCGTTCACTCATGGAAAATAGCGATCGCTGCCAGGATATACGTAATCTG
GCATTTCTGGGGATTGCTTATAACACCCTGTTACGTATAGCCGAAATTGCCAGGATCAGGGTTAAAGATA
TCTCACGTACTGACGGTGGGAGAATGTTAATCCATATTGGCAGAACGAAAACGCTGGTTAGCACCGCAGG
TGTAGAGAAGGCACTTAGCCTGGGGGTAACTAAACTGGTCGAGCGATGGATTTCCGTCTCTGGTGTAGCT
GATGATCCGAATAACTACCTGTTTTGCCGGGTCAGAAAAAATGGTGTTGCCGCGCCATCTGCCACCAGCC
AGCTATCAACTCGCGCCCTGGAAGGGATTTTTGAAGCAACTCATCGATTGATTTACGGCGCTAAGGATGA
CTCTGGTCAGAGATACCTGGCCTGGTCTGGACACAGTGCCCGTGTCGGAGCCGCGCGAGATATGGCCCGC
GCTGGAGTTTCAATACCGGAGATCATGCAAGCTGGTGGCTGGACCAATGTAAATATTGTCATGAACTATA
TCCGTAACCTGGATAGTGAAACAGGGGCAATGGTGCGCCTGCTGGAAGATGGCGATTAGCCATGTTTAAG
GGTTCCGGTTCCACTAGGTACAATTCGATATCAAGCTTATCGATAATCAACCTCTGGATTACAAAATTTG
TGAAAGATTGACTGGTATTCTTAACTATGTTGCTCCTTTTACGCTATGTGGATACGCTGCTTTAATGCCT
TTGTATCATGCTATTGCTTCCCGTATGGCTTTCATTTTCTCCTCCTTGTATAAATCCTGGTTGCTGTCTC
TTTATGAGGAGTTGTGGCCCGTTGTCAGGCAACGTGGCGTGGTGTGCACTGTGTTTGCTGACGCAACCCC
CACTGGTTGGGGCATTGCCACCACCTGTCAGCTCCTTTCCGGGACTTTCGCTTTCCCCCTCCCTATTGCC
ACGGCGGAACTCATCGCCGCCTGCCTTGCCCGCTGCTGGACAGGGGCTCGGCTGTTGGGCACTGACAATT
CCGTGGTGTTGTCGGGGAAATCATCGTCCTTTCCTTGGCTGCTCGCCTGTGTTGCCACCTGGATTCTGCG
CGGGACGTCCTTCTGCTACGTCCCTTCGGCCCTCAATCCAGCGGACCTTCCTTCCCGCGGCCTGCTGCCG
GCTCTGCGGCCTCTTCCGCGTCTTCGCCTTCGCCCTCAGACGAGTCGGATCTCCCTTTGGGCCGCCTCCC
CGCATCGATACCGTCGACCTCGATCGAGACCTAGAAAAACATGGAGCAATCACAAGTAGCAATACAGCAG
CTACCAATGCTGATTGTGCCTGGCTAGAAGCACAAGAGGAGGAGGAGGTGGGTTTTCCAGTCACACCTCA
GGTACCTTTAAGACCAATGACTTACAAGGCAGCTGTAGATCTTAGCCACTTTTTAAAAGAAAAGGGGGGA
CTGGAAGGGCTAATTCACTCCCAACGAAGACAAGATATCCTTGATCTGTGGATCTACCACACACAAGGCT
ACTTCCCTGATTGGCAGAACTACACACCAGGGCCAGGGATCAGATATCCACTGACCTTTGGATGGTGCTA
CAAGCTAGTACCAGTTGAGCAAGAGAAGGTAGAAGAAGCCAATGAAGGAGAGAACACCCGCTTGTTACAC
CCTGTGAGCCTGCATGGGATGGATGACCCGGAGAGAGAAGTATTAGAGTGGAGGTTTGACAGCCGCCTAG
CATTTCATCACATGGCCCGAGAGCTGCATCCGGACTGTACTGGGTCTCTCTGGTTAGACCAGATCTGAGC
CTGGGAGCTCTCTGGCTAACTAGGGAACCCACTGCTTAAGCCTCAATAAAGCTTGCCTTGAGTGCTTCAA
GTAGTGTGTGCCCGTCTGTTGTGTGACTCTGGTAACTAGAGATCCCTCAGACCCTTTTAGTCAGTGTGGA
AAATCTCTAGCAGCATGTGAGCAAAAGGCCAGCAAAAGGCCAGGAACCGTAAAAAGGCCGCGTTGCTGGC
GTTTTTCCATAGGCTCCGCCCCCCTGACGAGCATCACAAAAATCGACGCTCAAGTCAGAGGTGGCGAAAC
CCGACAGGACTATAAAGATACCAGGCGTTTCCCCCTGGAAGCTCCCTCGTGCGCTCTCCTGTTCCGACCC
TGCCGCTTACCGGATACCTGTCCGCCTTTCTCCCTTCGGGAAGCGTGGCGCTTTCTCATAGCTCACGCTG
TAGGTATCTCAGTTCGGTGTAGGTCGTTCGCTCCAAGCTGGGCTGTGTGCACGAACCCCCCGTTCAGCCC
GACCGCTGCGCCTTATCCGGTAACTATCGTCTTGAGTCCAACCCGGTAAGACACGACTTATCGCCACTGG
CAGCAGCCACTGGTAACAGGATTAGCAGAGCGAGGTATGTAGGCGGTGCTACAGAGTTCTTGAAGTGGTG
GCCTAACTACGGCTACACTAGAAGAACAGTATTTGGTATCTGCGCTCTGCTGAAGCCAGTTACCTTCGGA
AAAAGAGTTGGTAGCTCTTGATCCGGCAAACAAACCACCGCTGGTAGCGGTGGTTTTTTTGTTTGCAAGC
AGCAGATTACGCGCAGAAAAAAAGGATCTCAAGAAGATCCTTTGATCTTTTCTACGGGGTCTGACGCTCA
GTGGAACGAAAACTCACGTTAAGGGATTTTGGTCATGAGATTATCAAAAAGGATCTTCACCTAGATCCTT
TTAAATTAAAAATGAAGTTTTAAATCAATCTAAAGTATATATGAGTAAACTTGGTCTGACAGTTACCAAT
GCTTAATCAGTGAGGCACCTATCTCAGCGATCTGTCTATTTCGTTCATCCATAGTTGCCTGACTCCCCGT
CGTGTAGATAACTACGATACGGGAGGGCTTACCATCTGGCCCCAGTGCTGCAATGATACCGCGAGACCCA
CGCTCACCGGCTCCAGATTTATCAGCAATAAACCAGCCAGCCGGAAGGGCCGAGCGCAGAAGTGGTCCTG
CAACTTTATCCGCCTCCATCCAGTCTATTAATTGTTGCCGGGAAGCTAGAGTAAGTAGTTCGCCAGTTAA
TAGTTTGCGCAACGTTGTTGCCATTGCTACAGGCATCGTGGTGTCACGCTCGTCGTTTGGTATGGCTTCA
TTCAGCTCCGGTTCCCAACGATCAAGGCGAGTTACATGATCCCCCATGTTGTGCAAAAAAGCGGTTAGCT
CCTTCGGTCCTCCGATCGTTGTCAGAAGTAAGTTGGCCGCAGTGTTATCACTCATGGTTATGGCAGCACT
GCATAATTCTCTTACTGTCATGCCATCCGTAAGATGCTTTTCTGTGACTGGTGAGTACTCAACCAAGTCA
TTCTGAGAATAGTGTATGCGGCGACCGAGTTGCTCTTGCCCGGCGTCAATACGGGATAATACCGCGCCAC
ATAGCAGAACTTTAAAAGTGCTCATCATTGGAAAACGTTCTTCGGGGCGAAAACTCTCAAGGATCTTACC
GCTGTTGAGATCCAGTTCGATGTAACCCACTCGTGCACCCAACTGATCTTCAGCATCTTTTACTTTCACC
AGCGTTTCTGGGTGAGCAAAAACAGGAAGGCAAAATGCCGCAAAAAAGGGAATAAGGGCGACACGGAAAT
GTTGAATACTCATACTCTTCCTTTTTCAATATTATTGAAGCATTTATCAGGGTTATTGTCTCATGAGCGG
ATACATATTTGAATGTATTTAGAAAAATAAACAAATAGGGGTTCCGCGCACATTTCCCC
